Addgene plasmid #156507: pD649-HAsp-CEACAM19-Fc(DAPA)-AviTag-6xHis
Purpose: Mammalian expression of cell-surface protein extracellular domain fused to Fc(DAPA)-Avi-6xHis. Protein is secreted from cells.
Depositing lab: Chris Garcia. Depositing organization: Stanford University. Publication: A Human IgSF Cell-Surface Interactome Reveals a Complex Network of Protein-Protein Interactions. Wojtowicz WM, Vielmetter J, Fernandes RA, Siepe DH, Eastman CL, Chisholm GB, Cox S, Klock H, Anderson PW, Rue SM, Miller JJ, Glaser SM, Bragstad ML, Vance J, Lam AW, Lesley SA, Zinn K, Garcia KC. Cell. 2020 Aug 20;182(4):1027-1043.e17. doi: 10.1016/j.cell.2020.07.025. PubMed 32822567.
Backbone
  Vector backbone: pD649
  Backbone size w/o insert (bp): 6106
  Vector type: Mammalian Expression
Growth in bacteria
  Bacterial resistance: Ampicillin, 100 μg/mL
  Growth temperature: 37°C
  Growth strain: DH5alpha
  Copy number: High Copy
Gene/Insert
  Gene/Insert name: CEACAM19 (alt name: CEA19)
  Species: H. sapiens (human)
  Insert size (bp): 375
  Mutation: Fc region of human IgG contains D265A and P329A mutations (DAPA)
  Entrez Gene: CEACAM19 (a.k.a. CEAL1, MGC105097)
  Promoter: CMV/SP6
  Tag / fusion protein: Fc(DAPA)-AviTag-6xHis (C terminal on backbone)
  Cloning method: Restriction Enzyme; 5′ cloning site GCGGCCGC (not destroyed); 3′ cloning site GGCGCGCC (not destroyed)
  Sequencing primers: 5′ ATTTAGGTGACACTATAG; 3′ CACGTACCAGTTGAACTTCACC
Resource information
  A portion of this plasmid was derived from a plasmid made by: synthesis by ThermoFisher
Terms and licenses: Academic/Nonprofit Terms; Industry Terms: Not Available to Industry
Depositor comments: Some plasmids in this collection may have an IS4-like element ISVsa5 family transposase upstream of the CMV promoter.
How to cite: pD649-HAsp-CEACAM19-Fc(DAPA)-AviTag-6xHis was a gift from Chris Garcia (Addgene plasmid # 156507 ; http://n2t.net/addgene:156507 ; RRID:Addgene_156507)
