[The description below was written by a language model from this plasmid's Addgene catalogue record and pLannotate feature annotations shown in this document.]
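Description:
pD649-HAsp-CEACAM19-Fc(DAPA)-AviTag-6xHis is a mammalian expression plasmid built on the pD649 backbone for producing a secreted, Fc-fused form of the extracellular domain of human CEACAM19 (also called CEAL1). It is maintained in E. coli as a high-copy plasmid through a ColE1/pUC-type origin and selected with ampicillin via a full-length β-lactamase gene. The sequenced record is about 6.5 kb. The annotation also picks up a short f1 ori fragment and small remnants of lacZα, KanR and an rrnB terminator, which appear to be non-functional leftovers of the backbone.

Expression is driven by the CMV immediate-early enhancer and promoter, followed by a fragment of CMV intron A and an SP6 promoter that could support in vitro transcription and serves as a sequencing primer site. The open reading frame starts with a secretion signal: the plasmid name indicates an HA signal peptide, whereas the automated annotation labels a partial match to a mouse IgH signal sequence. Next comes the roughly 375 bp CEACAM19 ectodomain segment, cloned between retained NotI and AscI sites, then a human IgG1 Fc region, and the transcript ends at a bGH polyadenylation signal. The Fc carries the D265A and P329A (DAPA) substitutions, which are generally used to reduce Fc effector binding. According to the record, an AviTag for site-specific biotinylation and a 6xHis tag for affinity purification follow the Fc, though neither is annotated in the feature table.

A separate SV40 promoter/EM7 cassette contains a near-complete puromycin resistance gene, a ble fragment and an SV40 poly(A) signal, suggesting possible selection in mammalian cells. The plasmid belongs to a collection used to map interactions among human IgSF cell-surface proteins. The depositor notes that some members of this collection may carry an IS4-like transposase insertion upstream of the CMV promoter; none is annotated here.
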