Features (pLannotate 1.2.2; 21 found; start..end, strand, type, name):
    242..350     -  rep_origin     f1 ori (fragment): f1 bacteriophage origin of replication; arrow indicates direction of (+) strand synthesis
    351..462     -  polyA_signal   bGH poly(A) signal: bovine growth hormone polyadenylation signal
    677..1354    -  CDS            IGHG1 (fragment): IGHG1_HUMAN - Experimental evidence at protein level: Swiss-Prot protein existence level 1. Constant region of immunoglobulin heavy chains. Immunoglobulins, also known as antibodies, are membrane-bound or secreted glycoproteins produced by B lymphocytes. In the recognition phase of humoral immunity, the membrane-bound immunoglobulins serve as receptors which, upon binding of a specific antigen, trigger the clonal expansion and differentiation of B lymphocytes into immunoglobulins- secreting plasma cells. Secreted immunoglobulins mediate the effector phase of humoral immunity, which results in
   1370..1747    -  CDS            CEACAM19 (fragment): CEA19_HUMAN - Also known as CEAL1. Experimental evidence at transcript level: Swiss-Prot protein existence level 2. From Homo sapiens (Human).
   1853..1890    -  CDS            IgH signal sequence (fragment): signal sequence from the mouse immunoglobulin heavy chain variable region
   1894..1912    -  promoter       SP6 promoter: promoter for bacteriophage SP6 RNA polymerase
   1964..2007    -  intron         CMV intron (fragment): modified intron A from human cytomegalovirus
   2143..2346    -  promoter       CMV promoter: human cytomegalovirus (CMV) immediate early promoter
   2347..2650    -  enhancer       CMV enhancer: human cytomegalovirus immediate early enhancer
   2893..2909    -  protein_bind   lac operator: The lac repressor binds to the lac operator to inhibit transcription in E. coli. This inhibition can be relieved by adding lactose or isopropyl-β-D-thiogalactopyranoside (IPTG). lac repressor encoded by lacI
   3365..3384    +  CDS            lacZα (fragment): LacZα fragment of β-galactosidase; lacZ fragment
   3409..3426    -  terminator     rrnB T2 terminator (fragment): transcription terminator T2 from the E. coli rrnB gene
   3651..4239    -  rep_origin     ori: high-copy-number ColE1/pMB1/pBR322/pUC origin of replication
   4350..4374    +  CDS            KanR (fragment): aminoglycoside phosphotransferase; aph(3')-Ia; confers resistance to kanamycin
   4404..4500    +  promoter       AmpR promoter (fragment): bla
   4503..5363    +  CDS            AmpR: β-lactamase; bla; confers resistance to ampicillin, carbenicillin, and related antibiotics
   5416..5537    -  polyA_signal   SV40 poly(A) signal: SV40 polyadenylation signal
   5532..5657    -  CDS            ble (fragment): BLE_KLEPN - Experimental evidence at protein level: Swiss-Prot protein existence level 1. Binding protein with a strong affinity to the bleomycin family of antibiotics. Binds to CL990; an antimitotic-antibiotic compound. From Klebsiella pneumoniae.
   5667..6266    -  CDS            PuroR (fragment): puromycin N-acetyltransferase; pac from Streptomyces; confers resistance to puromycin
   6285..6332    -  promoter       EM7 promoter: synthetic bacterial promoter&nbsp
   6380..228     -  promoter       SV40 promoter (across the origin): SV40 enhancer and early promoter
>Addgene plasmid #156507 | pD649-HAsp-CEACAM19-Fc(DAPA)-AviTag-6xHis | addgene full sequence | sequence record 368835 | Addgene NGS Result
GCCATGGGGCGGAGAATGGGCGGAACTGGGCGGAGTTAGGGGCGGGATGGGCGGAGTTAGGGGCGGGACT
ATGGTTGCTGACTAATTGAGATGCATGCTTTGCATACTTCTGCCTGCTGGGGAGCCTGGGGACTTTCCAC
ACCTGGTTGCTGACTAATTGAGATGCATGCTTTGCATACTTCTGCCTGCTGGGGAGCCTGGGGACTTTCC
ACACCCTAACTGACACACATTCCACAGAATTAATTCGCGTTAAATTTTTGTTAAATCAGCTCATTTTTTA
ACCAATAGGCCGAAATCGGCAAAATCCCTTATAAATCAAAAGAATAGACCGAGATAGGGTTGAGTGTTGT
GATGCAATTTCCTCATTTTATTAGGAAAGGACAGTGGGAGTGGCACCTTCCAGGGTCAAGGAAGGCACGG
GGGAGGGGCAAACAACAGATGGCTGGCAACTAGAAGGCACAGTCGAGGCTGATTTTCTCTATCTATTTAT
TTTACTACTCAAGACTATCTTGCAAAGTAGAAGAACCCTGTCTGCAGTATGACGACCGTGTATACCCGAT
TGGCTTACCGGGTAACGCGTTGTGCCAGTGACTACAGGCCGGCCTTAGTGGTGATGGTGGTGGTGTTCAT
GCCACTCAATCTTCTGAGCCTCGAAAATATCATTAAGACCGCTGCCGCCGGGGCTCAGGCTCAGGGACTT
CTGGGTGTAGTGGTTGTGCAGGGCCTCGTGCATCACGCTGCAGCTGAACACGTTGCCCTGCTGCCACCTG
GACTTGTCCACGGTCAGCTTGCTGTACAGGAAGAAGCTGCCGTCGCTGTCCAGCACTGGGGGGGTGGTCT
TGTAGTTGTTCTCGGGCTGGCCGTTGCTCTCCCACTCCACGGCGATATCGCTGGGGTAGAAGCCCTTCAC
CAGACAGGTCAGGGACACCTGGTTCTTGGTCATCTCCTCCCGGCTGGGGGGCAGGGTGTACACCTGGGGC
TCCCGTGGCTGGCCCTTGGCCTTGCTGATTGTCTTTTCGATTGGGGCAGCCAGGGCCTTGTTGGAGACTT
TGCACTTGTATTCTTTGCCGTTCAGCCAGTCCTGGTGCAGCACGGTCAGCACGGACACCACCCTGTAGGT
GCTGTTGTACTGCTCCTCTCTGGGCTTGGTCTTGGCGTTGTGCACCTCCACGCCGTCCACGTACCAGTTG
AACTTCACCTCTGGGTCCTCGTGGGACACGGCCACCACCACGCAGGTCACCTCGGGGGTCCTGCTGATCA
TCAGGGTGTCCTTGGGCTTGGGGGGGAACAGGAACACGGAAGGCCCTCCCAGCAGTTCTGGAGCTGGGCA
GGGGGGGCAGGTGTGGGTCTTGTCGCCGCCCGGCGCGCCACCGGCATTGGTGGGCAGATGTGTGCTGGGC
AGCTCTTTGTTCTTCTCGGCGACCTGCACCTCTGTCTTGGCCTTCATGGTCCACTCGCTGTTGATGGTGA
TGGCCACCTGGTATGTTCCGCTATCTGTAGGCTGGGCCCTTCTCAGCAGCATGGAGCCATTAGGGAAGCC
CACGATATCGCGCTGGCCCATAGCAGATCCGTCGCGCTGAGGCCTCTGGATTCCAGGAATGTAGGTAAAC
AGCCGGGTGCCGCCGTATGTCTCTTCGCCCAGATACCAGTTGAAGTCCTGGAAGGTATCGGGCACGCCCT
GAACAGACAGCAGCAGGTCCTGGTTCTTCTGGGGCTGCTCAGGAATCTTCTGGATATACAGAGCGGCGGC
CGCAGCGAACACCAGGCAGAAGATGTAGCTCAGGGCAATGATGGTCTTCATGGTGGCGCTAGCAGGCGCG
TTTTCGATAGAACCGAGGTGCAGTTGGACCTGGGAGTGGACACCTGTGGAGAGAAAGGCAAAGTGGATGT
TATTCTATAGTGTCACCTAAATCGTATGTGTATGATACATAAGGTTATGTATTAATTGTAGCCGCGTTCT
AACGAAGCCAAGGGGGTGGGCCTATAGACTCTATAGGCGGTACTTACGTCACTCTTGGCACGGGGAATCC
GCGTTCCAATGCACCGTTCCCGGCCGCGGAGGCTGGATCGGTCCCGGTGTCTTCTATGGAGGTCAAAACA
GCGTGGATGGCGTCTCCAGGCGATCTGACGGTTCACTAAACGAGCTCTGCTTATATAGACCTCCCACCGT
ACACGCCTACCGCCCATTTGCGTCAATGGGGCGGAGTTGTTACGACATTTTGGAAAGTCCCGTTGATTTT
GGTGCCAAAACAAACTCCCATTGACGTCAATGGGGTGGAGACTTGGAAATCCCCGTGAGTCAAACCGCTA
TCCACGCCCATTGATGTACTGCCAAAACCGCATCACCATGGTAATAGCGATGACTAATACGTAGATGTAC
TGCCAAGTAGGAAAGTCCCATAAGGTCATGTACTGGGCATAATGCCAGGCGGGCCATTTACCGTCATTGA
CGTCAATAGGGGGCGTACTTGGCATATGATACACTTGATGTACTGCCAAGTGGGCAGTTTACCGTAAATA
CTCCACCCATTGACGTCAATGGAAAGTCCCTATTGGCGTTACTATGGGAACATACGTCATTATTGACGTC
AATGGGCGGGGGTCGTTGGGCGGTCAGCCAGGCGGGCCATTTACCGTAAGTTATGTAACGCGGAACTCCA
TATATGGGCTATGAACTAATGACCCCGTAATTGATTACTATTAATAACTAGTCAATAATCAATGCCAACA
TGGCGGTCATATTGGACATGAGCCAATATAAATGTACATATTATGATATAGATACAACGTATGCAATGGC
CAATAGCCAATATTGATTTATGCTATATAACCAATGAATAATATGGCTAATGGCCAATATTGAGTCAACG
CCACTGTGCATGAAGCTCGTAATTGTTATCCGCTCACAATTAAGGGCGACACAAAATTTATTCTAAATGA
TAATAAATACTGATAACATCTTATAGTTTGTATTATATTTTGTATTATCGTTGACATGTATAATTTTGAT
ATCAAAAACTGATTTTCCCTTTATTATTTTCGAGATTTATTTTCTTAATTCTCTTTAACAAACTAGAAAT
ATTGTATATACAAAAAATCATAAATAATAGATGAATAGTTTAATTATAGGTGTTCATCAATCGAAAAAGC
AACGTATCTTATTTAAAGTGCGTTGCTTTTTTCTCATTTATAAGGTTAAATAATTCTCATATATCAAGCA
AAGTGACAGGCGCCCTTAAATATTCTGACAAATGCTCTTTCCCTAAACTCCCCCCATAAAAAAACCCGCC
GAAGCGGGTTTTTACGTTATTTGCGGATTAACGATTACTCGTTATCAGAACCGCCCAGGGGGCCCGAGCT
TAAGACTGGCCGTCGTTTTACAACACAGAAAGAGTTTGTAGAAACGCAAAAAGGCCATCCGTCAGGGGCC
TTCTGCTTAGTTTGATGCCTGGCAGTTCCCTACTCTCGCCTTCCGCTTCCTCGCTCACTGACTCGCTGCG
CTCGGTCGTTCGGCTGCGGCGAGCGGTATCAGCTCACTCAAAGGCGGTAATACGGTTATCCACAGAATCA
GGGGATAACGCAGGAAAGAACATGTGAGCAAAAGGCCAGCAAAAGGCCAGGAACCGTAAAAAGGCCGCGT
TGCTGGCGTTTTTCCATAGGCTCCGCCCCCCTGACGAGCATCACAAAAATCGACGCTCAAGTCAGAGGTG
GCGAAACCCGACAGGACTATAAAGATACCAGGCGTTTCCCCCTGGAAGCTCCCTCGTGCGCTCTCCTGTT
CCGACCCTGCCGCTTACCGGATACCTGTCCGCCTTTCTCCCTTCGGGAAGCGTGGCGCTTTCTCATAGCT
CACGCTGTAGGTATCTCAGTTCGGTGTAGGTCGTTCGCTCCAAGCTGGGCTGTGTGCACGAACCCCCCGT
TCAGCCCGACCGCTGCGCCTTATCCGGTAACTATCGTCTTGAGTCCAACCCGGTAAGACACGACTTATCG
CCACTGGCAGCAGCCACTGGTAACAGGATTAGCAGAGCGAGGTATGTAGGCGGTGCTACAGAGTTCTTGA
AGTGGTGGGCTAACTACGGCTACACTAGAAGAACAGTATTTGGTATCTGCGCTCTGCTGAAGCCAGTTAC
CTTCGGAAAAAGAGTTGGTAGCTCTTGATCCGGCAAACAAACCACCGCTGGTAGCGGTGGTTTTTTTGTT
TGCAAGCAGCAGATTACGCGCAGAAAAAAAGGATCTCAAGAAGATCCTTTGATCTTTTCTACGGGGTCTG
ACGCTCAGTGGAACGACGCGCGCGTAACTCACGTTAAGGGATTTTGGTCATGAGCAAGGGGTGTTATGAG
CCATATTCAGGTATAAATGGGCTCGCGATAATGTTCAGAATTGGTTAATTGGTTGTAACACTGACCCCTA
TTTGTTTATTTTTCTAAATACATTCAAATATGTATCCGCTCATGAGACAATAACCCTGATAAATGCTTCA
ATAATATTGAAAAAGGAAGAATATGAGTATTCAACATTTCCGTGTCGCCCTTATTCCCTTTTTTGCGGCA
TTTTGCCTTCCTGTTTTTGCTCACCCAGAAACGCTGGTGAAAGTAAAAGATGCTGAAGATCAGTTGGGTG
CACGAGTGGGTTACATCGAACTGGATCTCAACAGCGGTAAGATCCTTGAGAGTTTTCGCCCCGAAGAACG
TTTTCCAATGATGAGCACTTTTAAAGTTCTGCTATGTGGCGCGGTATTATCCCGTATTGACGCCGGGCAA
GAGCAACTCGGTCGCCGCATACACTATTCTCAGAATGACTTGGTTGAGTACTCACCAGTCACAGAAAAGC
ATCTTACGGATGGCATGACAGTAAGAGAATTATGCAGTGCTGCCATAACCATGAGTGATAACACTGCGGC
CAACTTACTTCTGACAACGATCGGAGGACCGAAGGAGCTAACCGCTTTTTTGCACAACATGGGGGATCAT
GTAACTCGCCTTGATCGTTGGGAACCGGAGCTGAATGAAGCCATACCAAACGACGAGCGTGACACCACGA
TGCCTGTAGCGATGGCAACAACGTTGCGCAAACTATTAACTGGCGAACTACTTACTCTAGCTTCCCGGCA
ACAATTAATAGACTGGATGGAGGCGGATAAAGTTGCAGGACCACTTCTGCGCTCGGCCCTTCCGGCTGGC
TGGTTTATTGCTGATAAATCCGGAGCCGGTGAGCGTGGTTCTCGCGGTATCATCGCAGCGCTGGGGCCAG
ATGGTAAGCCCTCCCGTATCGTAGTTATCTACACGACGGGGAGTCAGGCAACTATGGATGAACGAAATAG
ACAGATCGCTGAGATAGGTGCCTCACTGATTAAGCATTGGTAATGACCATGATTACGCCAAGCTCTAGCT
AGAGGTCGACGGTATACAGACATGATAAGATACATTGATGAGTTTGGACAAACCACAACTAGAATGCAGT
GAAAAAAATGCTTTATTTGTGAAATTTGTGATGCTATTGCTTTATTTGTAACCATTATAAGCTGCAATAA
ACAAGTTGGGGTGGGCGAAGAACTCCAGCATGAGATCCCCGCGCTGGAGGATCATCCAGCCGGCGTCCCG
GAAAACGATTCCGAAGCCCAACCTTTCATAGAAGGCGGCGGTGGAATCGAAATCTCGTAGCACGTGTCAG
GCACCGGGCTTGCGGGTCATGCACCAGGTGCGCGGTCCTTCGGGCACCTCGACGTCGGCGGTGACGGTGA
AGCCGAGCCGCTCGTAGAAGGGGAGGTTGCGGGGCGCGGATGTCTCCAGGAAGGCGGGCACCCCGGCGCG
CTCGGCCGCCTCCACTCCGGGGAGCACGACGGCGCTGCCCAGACCCTTGCCCTGGTGGTCGGGCGAGACG
CCGACGGTGGCCAGGAACCACGCGGGCTCCTTGGGCCGGTGCGGCGCCAGGAGGCCTTCCATCTGTTGCT
GCGCGGCCAGCCGGGAACCGCTCAACTCGGCCATGCGCGGGCCGATCTCGGCGAACACCGCCCCCGCTTC
GACGCTCTCCGGCGTGGTCCAGACCGCCACCGCGGCGCCGTCGTCCGCGACCCACACCTTGCCGATGTCG
AGCCCGACGCGCGTGAGGAAGAGTTCTTGCAGCTCGGTGACCCGCTCGATGTGGCGGTCCGGATCGACGG
TGTGGCGCGTGGCGGGGTAGTCGGCGAACGCGGCGGCGAGGGTGCGTACGGCCCTGGGGACGTCGTCGCG
GGTGGCGAGGCGCACCGTGGGCTTGTACTCGGTCATGGTTTAGTTCCTCACCTTGTCGTATTATACTATG
CCGATATACTATGCCGATGATTAATTGTCAACACGTGCTGATCAGATCCGAAAATGGATATACAAGCTCC
CGGGAGCTTTTTGCAAAAGCCTAGGCCTCCAAAAAAGCCTCCTCACTACTTCTGGAATAGCTCAGAGGCA
GAGGCGGCCTCGGCCTCTGCATAAATAAAAAAAATTAGTCA
